>Addgene plasmid #228038 | pHAGE mCherry-Rab11A Q70L | addgene full sequence | sequence record 450377 | Addgene NGS Result
TTGAGATCCTTTTTTTCTGCGCGTAATCTGCTGCTTGCAAACAAAAAAACCACCGCTACCAGCGGTGGTT
TGTTTGCCGGATCAAGAGCTACCAACTCTTTTTCCGAAGGTAACTGGCTTCAGCAGAGCGCAGATACCAA
ATACTGTTCTTCTAGTGTAGCCGTAGTTAGGCCACCACTTCAAGAACTCTGTAGCACCGCCTACATACCT
CGCTCTGCTAATCCTGTTACCAGTGGCTGCTGCCAGTGGCGATAAGTCGTGTCTTACCGGGTTGGACTCA
AGACGATAGTTACCGGATAAGGCGCAGCGGTCGGGCTGAACGGGGGGTTCGTGCACACAGCCCAGCTTGG
AGCGAACGACCTACACCGAACTGAGATACCTACAGCGTGAGCTATGAGAAAGCGCCACGCTTCCCGAAGG
GAGAAAGGCGGACAGGTATCCGGTAAGCGGCAGGGTCGGAACAGGAGAGCGCACGAGGGAGCTTCCAGGG
GGAAACGCCTGGTATCTTTATAGTCCTGTCGGGTTTCGCCACCTCTGACTTGAGCGTCGATTTTTGTGAT
GCTCGTCAGGGGGGCGGAGCCTATGGAAAAACGCCAGCAACGCGGCCTTTTTACGGTTCCTGGCCTTTTG
CTGGCCTTTTGCTCACATGTTCTTTCCTGCGTTATCCCCTGATTCTGTGGATAACCGTATTACCGCCTTT
GAGTGAGCTGATACCGCTCGCCGCAGCCGAACGACCGAGCGCAGCGAGTCAGTGAGCGAGGAAGCGGAAG
AGCGCCCAATACGCAAACCGCCTCTCCCCGCGCGTTGGCCGATTCATTAATGCAGCAAGCTCATGGCTGA
CTAATTTTTTTTATTTATGCAGAGGCCGAGGCCGCCTCGGCCTCTGAGCTATTCCAGAAGTAGTGAGGAG
GCTTTTTTGGAGGCCTAGGCTTTTGCAAAAAGCTCCCCGTGGCACGACAGGTTTCCCGACTGGAAAGCGG
GCAGTGAGCGCAACGCAATTAATGTGAGTTAGCTCACTCATTAGGCACCCCAGGCTTTACACTTTATGCT
TCCGGCTCGTATGTTGTGTGGAATTGTGAGCGGATAACAATTTCACACAGGAAACAGCTATGACATGATT
ACGAATTTCACAAATAAAGCATTTTTTTCACTGCATTCTAGTTGTGGTTTGTCCAAACTCATCAATGTAT
CTTATCATGTCTGGATCAACTGGATAACTCAAGCTAACCAAAATCATCCCAAACTTCCCACCCCATACCC
TATTACCACTGCCAATTACCTGTGGTTTCATTTACTCTAAACCTGTGATTCCTCTGAATTATTTTCATTT
TAAAGAAATTGTATTTGTTAAATATGTACTACAAACTTAGTAGTTGGAAGGGCTAATTCACTCCCAAAGA
AGACAAGATATCCTTGATCTGTGGATCTACCACACACAAGGCTACTTCCCTGATTAGCAGAACTACACAC
CAGGGCCAGGGGTCAGATATCCACTGACCTTTGGATGGTGCTACAAGCTAGTACCAGTTGAGCCAGATAA
GGTAGAAGAGGCCAATAAAGGAGAGAACACCAGCTTGTTACACCCTGTGAGCCTGCATGGGATGGATGAC
CCGGAGAGAGAAGTGTTAGAGTGTAGGTTTGACAGCCGCCTAGCATTTCATCACGTGGCCCGAGAGCTGC
ATCCGGAGTACTTCAAGAACTGCTGATATCGAGCTTGCTACAAGGGACTTTCCGCTGGGGACTTTCCAGG
GAGGCGTGGCCTGGGCGGGACTGGGGAGTGGCGAGCCCTCAGATCCTGCATATAAGCAGCTGCTTTTTGC
CTGTACTGGGTCTCTCTGGTTAGACCAGATCTGAGCCTGGGAGCTCTCTGGCTAACTAGGGAACCCACTG
CTTAAGCCTCAATAAAGCTTGCCTTGAGTGCTTCAAGTAGTGTGTGCCCGTCTGTTGTGTGACTCTGGTA
ACTAGAGATCCCTCAGACCCTTTTAGTCAGTGTGGAAAATCTCTAGCAGTGGCGCCCGAACAGGGACTTG
AAAGCGAAAGGGAAACCAGAGGAGCTCTCTCGACGCAGGACTCGGCTTGCTGAAGCGCGCACGGCAAGAG
GCGAGGGGCGGCGACTGGTGAGTACGCCAAAAATTTTGACTAGCGGAGGCTAGAAGGAGAGAGATGGGTG
CGAGAGCGTCAGTATTAAGCGGGGGAGAATTAGATCGCGATGGGAAAAAATTCGGTTAAGGCCAGGGGGA
AAGAAAAAATATAAATTAAAACATATAGTATGGGCAAGCAGGGAGCTAGAACGATTCGCAGTTAATCCTG
GCCTGTTAGAAACATCAGAAGGCTGTAGACAAATACTGGGACAGCTACAACCATCCCTTCAGACAGGATC
AGAAGAACTTAGATCATTATATAATACAGTAGCAACCCTCTATTGTGTGCATCAAAGGATAGAGATAAAA
GACACCAAGGAAGCTTTAGACAAGATAGAGGAAGAGCAAAACAAAAGTAAGACCACCGCACAGCAAGCGG
CCGGCCGCTGATCTTCAGACCTGGAGGAGGAGATATGAGGGACAATTGGAGAAGTGAATTATATAAATAT
AAAGTAGTAAAAATTGAACCATTAGGAGTAGCACCCACCAAGGCAAAGAGAAGAGTGGTGCAGAGAGAAA
AAAGAGCAGTGGGAATAGGAGCTTTGTTCCTTGGGTTCTTGGGAGCAGCAGGAAGCACTATGGGCGCAGC
GTCAATGACGCTGACGGTACAGGCCAGACAATTATTGTCTGGTATAGTGCAGCAGCAGAACAATTTGCTG
AGGGCTATTGAGGCGCAACAGCATCTGTTGCAACTCACAGTCTGGGGCATCAAGCAGCTCCAGGCAAGAA
TCCTGGCTGTGGAAAGATACCTAAAGGATCAACAGCTCCTGGGGATTTGGGGTTGCTCTGGAAAACTCAT
TTGCACCACTGCTGTGCCTTGGAATGCTAGTTGGAGTAATAAATCTCTGGAACAGATTTGGAATCACACG
ACCTGGATGGAGTGGGACAGAGAAATTAACAATTACACAAGCTTAATACACTCCTTAATTGAAGAATCGC
AAAACCAGCAAGAAAAGAATGAACAAGAATTATTGGAATTAGATAAATGGGCAAGTTTGTGGAATTGGTT
TAACATAACAAATTGGCTGTGGTATATAAAATTATTCATAATGATAGTAGGAGGCTTGGTAGGTTTAAGA
ATAGTTTTTGCTGTACTTTCTATAGTGAATAGAGTTAGGCAGGGATATTCACCATTATCGTTTCAGACCC
ACCTCCCAACCCCGAGGGGACCCGACAGGCCCGAAGGAATAGAAGAAGAAGGTGGAGAGAGAGACAGAGA
CAGATCCATTCGATTAGTGAACGGATCTCGACGGTATCGCCGAATTAATTCACAAATGGCAGTATTCATC
CACAATTTTAAAAGAAAAGGGGGGATTGGGGGGTACAGTGCAGGGGAAAGAATAGTAGACATAATAGCAA
CAGACATACAAACTAAAGAATTACAAAAACAAATTACAAAAATTCAAAATTTTCGGGTTTATTACAGGGA
CAGCAGAGATCCAGTTTGGACTAGTGGAGTTCCGCGTTACATAACTTACGGTAAATGGCCCGCCTGGCTG
ACCGCCCAACGACCCCCGCCCATTGACGTCAATAATGACGTATGTTCCCATAGTAACGCCAATAGGGACT
TTCCATTGACGTCAATGGGTGGAGTATTTACGGTAAACTGCCCACTTGGCAGTACATCAAGTGTATCATA
TGCCAAGTACGCCCCCTATTGACGTCAATGACGGTAAATGGCCCGCCTGGCATTATGCCCAGTACATGAC
CTTATGGGACTTTCCTACTTGGCAGTACATCTACGTATTAGTCATCGCTATTACCATGGTGATGCGGTTT
TGGCAGTACATCAATGGGCGTGGATAGCGGTTTGACTCACGGGGATTTCCAAGTCTCCACCCCATTGACG
TCAATGGGAGTTTGTTTTGGCACCAAAATCAACGGGACTTTCCAAAATGTCGTAACAACTCCGCCCCATT
GACGCAAATGGGCGGTAGGCGTGTACGGTGGGAGGTCTATATAAGCAGAGCTCGTTTAGTGAACCGTCAG
ATCGCCTGGAGACGCCATCCACGCTGTTTTGACCTCCATAGAAGACACCGGCGGCCGCAGATCTCTCGAG
GTTGATCTGCTAGCATGGTGAGCAAGGGCGAGGAGGATAACATGGCCATCATCAAGGAGTTCATGCGCTT
CAAGGTGCACATGGAGGGCTCCGTGAACGGCCACGAGTTCGAGATCGAGGGCGAGGGCGAGGGCCGCCCC
TACGAGGGCACCCAGACCGCCAAGCTGAAGGTGACCAAGGGTGGCCCCCTGCCCTTCGCCTGGGACATCC
TGTCCCCTCAGTTCATGTACGGCTCCAAGGCCTACGTGAAGCACCCCGCCGACATCCCCGACTACTTGAA
GCTGTCCTTCCCCGAGGGCTTCAAGTGGGAGCGCGTGATGAACTTCGAGGACGGCGGCGTGGTGACCGTG
ACCCAGGACTCCTCCCTGCAGGACGGCGAGTTCATCTACAAGGTGAAGCTGCGCGGCACCAACTTCCCCT
CCGACGGCCCCGTAATGCAGAAGAAGACCATGGGCTGGGAGGCCTCCTCCGAGCGGATGTACCCCGAGGA
CGGCGCCCTGAAGGGCGAGATCAAGCAGAGGCTGAAGCTGAAGGACGGCGGCCACTACGACGCTGAGGTC
AAGACCACCTACAAGGCCAAGAAGCCCGTGCAGCTGCCCGGCGCCTACAACGTCAACATCAAGTTGGACA
TCACCTCCCACAACGAGGACTACACCATCGTGGAACAGTACGAACGCGCCGAGGGCCGCCACTCCACCGG
CGGCATGGACGAGCTGTACAAGGCATGCAGCGCTAGTGCTTATCAAACAAGTTTGTACAAAAAAGTTGGC
ATGGGCACCCGCGACGACGAGTACGACTACCTCTTTAAAGTTGTCCTTATTGGAGATTCTGGTGTTGGAA
AGAGTAATCTCCTGTCTCGATTTACTCGAAATGAGTTTAATCTGGAAAGCAAGAGCACCATTGGAGTAGA
GTTTGCAACAAGAAGCATCCAGGTTGATGGAAAAACAATAAAGGCACAGATATGGGACACAGCAGGGCTG
GAGCGATATCGAGCTATAACATCAGCATATTATCGTGGAGCTGTAGGTGCCTTATTGGTTTATGACATTG
CTAAACATCTCACATATGAAAATGTAGAGCGATGGCTGAAAGAACTGAGAGATCATGCTGATAGTAACAT
TGTTATCATGCTTGTGGGCAATAAGAGTGATCTACGTCATCTCAGGGCAGTTCCTACAGATGAAGCAAGA
GCTTTTGCAGAAAAGAATGGTTTGTCATTCATTGAAACTTCGGCCCTAGACTCTACAAATGTAGAAGCTG
CTTTTCAGACAATTTTAACAGAGATTTACCGCATTGTTTCTCAGAAGCAAATGTCAGACAGACGCGAAAA
TGACATGTCTCCAAGCAACAATGTGGTTCCTATTCATGTTCCACCAACCACTGAAAACAAGCCAAAGGTG
CAGTGCTGTCAGAACATCTAACCAACTTTCTTGTACAAAGTGGTTCGATAACGAATTCCGCCCCCCCCCC
CTAACGTTACTGGCCGAAGCCGCTTGGAATAAGGCCGGTGTGCGTTTGTCTATATGTTATTTTCCACCAT
ATTGCCGTCTTTTGGCAATGTGAGGGCCCGGAAACCTGGCCCTGTCTTCTTGACGAGCATTCCTAGGGGT
CTTTCCCCTCTCGCCAAAGGAATGCAAGGTCTGTTGAATGTCGTGAAGGAAGCAGTTCCTCTGGAAGCTT
CTTGAAGACAAACAACGTCTGTAGCGACCCTTTGCAGGCAGCGGAACCCCCCACCTGGCGACAGGTGCCT
CTGCGGCCAAAAGCCACGTGTATAAGATACACCTGCAAAGGCGGCACAACCCCAGTGCCACGTTGTGAGT
TGGATAGTTGTGGAAAGAGTCAAATGGCTCTCCTCAAGCGTATTCAACAAGGGGCTGAAGGATGCCCAGA
AGGTACCCCATTGTATGGGATCTGATCTGGGGCCTCGGTGCACATGCTTTACATGTGTTTAGTCGAGGTT
AAAAAAACGTCTAGGCCCCCCGAACCACGGGGACGTGGTTTTCCTTTGAAAAACACGATGATAATATGGC
CACAACCATGACCGAGTACAAGCCCACGGTGCGCCTCGCCACCCGCGACGACGTCCCCAGGGCCGTACGC
ACCCTCGCCGCCGCGTTCGCCGACTACCCCGCCACGCGCCACACCGTCGATCCGGACCGCCACATCGAGC
GGGTCACCGAGCTGCAAGAACTCTTCCTCACGCGCGTCGGGCTCGACATCGGCAAGGTGTGGGTCGCGGA
CGACGGCGCCGCGGTGGCGGTCTGGACCACGCCGGAGAGCGTCGAAGCGGGGGCGGTGTTCGCCGAGATC
GGCCCGCGCATGGCCGAGTTGAGCGGTTCCCGGCTGGCCGCGCAGCAACAGATGGAAGGCCTCCTGGCGC
CGCACCGGCCCAAGGAGCCCGCGTGGTTCCTGGCCACCGTCGGCGTCTCGCCCGACCACCAGGGCAAGGG
TCTGGGCAGCGCCGTCGTGCTCCCCGGAGTGGAGGCGGCCGAGCGCGCCGGGGTGCCCGCCTTCCTGGAG
ACCTCCGCGCCCCGCAACCTCCCCTTCTACGAGCGGCTCGGCTTCACCGTCACCGCCGACGTCGAGGTGC
CCGAAGGACCGCGCACCTGGTGCATGACCCGCAAGCCCGGTGCCTGATGCATCGATGGATCCTAATCAAC
CTCTGGATTACAAAATTTGTGAAAGATTGACTGGTATTCTTAACTATGTTGCTCCTTTTACGCTATGTGG
ATACGCTGCTTTAATGCCTTTGTATCATGCTATTGCTTCCCGTATGGCTTTCATTTTCTCCTCCTTGTAT
AAATCCTGGTTGCTGTCTCTTTATGAGGAGTTGTGGCCCGTTGTCAGGCAACGTGGCGTGGTGTGCACTG
TGTTTGCTGACGCAACCCCCACTGGTTGGGGCATTGCCACCACCTGTCAGCTCCTTTCCGGGACTTTCGC
TTTCCCCCTCCCTATTGCCACGGCGGAACTCATCGCCGCCTGCCTTGCCCGCTGCTGGACAGGGGCTCGG
CTGTTGGGCACTGACAATTCCGTGGTGTTGTCGGGGAAATCATCGTCCTTTCCTTGGCTGCTCGCCTGTG
TTGCCACCTGGATTCTGCGCGGGACGTCCTTCTGCTACGTCCCTTCGGCCCTCAATCCAGCGGACCTTCC
TTCCCGCGGCCTGCTGCCGGCTCTGCGGCCTCTTCCGCGTCTTCGCCTTCGCCCTCAGACGAGTCGGATC
TCCCTTTGGGCCGCCTCCCCGCCTGAGATCCTTTAAGACCAATGACTTACAAGGCAGCTGTAGATCTTAG
CCACTTTTTAAAAGAAAAGGGGGGACTGGAAGGGCTAATTCACTCCCAACGAAGACAAGATCTGCTTTTT
GCTTGTACTGGGTCTCTCTGGTTAGACCAGATCTGAGCCTGGGAGCTCTCTGGCTAACTAGGGAACCCAC
TGCTTAAGCCTCAATAAAGCTTGCCTTGAGTGCTTCAAGTAGTGTGTGCCCGTCTGTTGTGTGACTCTGG
TAACTAGAGATCCCTCAGACCCTTTTAGTCAGTGTGGAAAATCTCTAGCAGTAGTAGTTCATGTCATCTT
ATTATTCAGTATTTATAACTTGCAAAGAAATGAATATCAGAGAGTGAGAGGCCCGGGTTAATTAAGGAAA
GGGCTAGATCATTCTTGAAGACGAAAGGGCCTCGTGATACGCCTATTTTTATAGGTTAATGTCATGATAA
TAATGGTTTCTTAGACGTCAGGTGGCACTTTTCGGGGAAATGTGCGCGGAACCCCTATTTGTTTATTTTT
CTAAATACATTCAAATATGTATCCGCTCATGAGACAATAACCCTGATAAATGCTTCAATAATATTGAAAA
AGGAAGAGTATGAGTATTCAACATTTCCGTGTCGCCCTTATTCCCTTTTTTGCGGCATTTTGCCTTCCTG
TTTTTGCTCACCCAGAAACGCTGGTGAAAGTAAAAGATGCTGAAGATCAGTTGGGTGCACGAGTGGGTTA
CATCGAACTGGATCTCAACAGCGGTAAGATCCTTGAGAGTTTTCGCCCCGAAGAACGTTTTCCAATGATG
AGCACTTTTAAAGTTCTGCTATGTGGCGCGGTATTATCCCGTGTTGACGCCGGGCAAGAGCAACTCGGTC
GCCGCATACACTATTCTCAGAATGACTTGGTTGAGTACTCACCAGTCACAGAAAAGCATCTTACGGATGG
CATGACAGTAAGAGAATTATGCAGTGCTGCCATAACCATGAGTGATAACACTGCGGCCAACTTACTTCTG
ACAACGATCGGAGGACCGAAGGAGCTAACCGCTTTTTTGCACAACATGGGGGATCATGTAACTCGCCTTG
ATCGTTGGGAACCGGAGCTGAATGAAGCCATACCAAACGACGAGCGTGACACCACGATGCCTGTAGCAAT
GGCAACAACGTTGCGCAAACTATTAACTGGCGAACTACTTACTCTAGCTTCCCGGCAACAATTAATAGAC
TGGATGGAGGCGGATAAAGTTGCAGGACCACTTCTGCGCTCGGCCCTTCCGGCTGGCTGGTTTATTGCTG
ATAAATCTGGAGCCGGTGAGCGTGGGTCTCGCGGTATCATTGCAGCACTGGGGCCAGATGGTAAGCCCTC
CCGTATCGTAGTTATCTACACGACGGGGAGTCAGGCAACTATGGATGAACGAAATAGACAGATCGCTGAG
ATAGGTGCCTCACTGATTAAGCATTGGTAACTGTCAGACCAAGTTTACTCATATATACTTTAGATTGATT
TAAAACTTCATTTTTAATTTAAAAGGATCTAGGTGAAGATCCTTTTTGATAATCTCATGACCAAAATCCC
TTAACGTGAGTTTTCGTTCCACTGAGCGTCAGACCCCGTAGAAAAGATCAAAGGATCTTC
Features (pLannotate 1.2.2; 28 found; start..end, strand, type, name):
      1..589     +  rep_origin     ori: high-copy-number ColE1/pMB1/pBR322/pUC origin of replication
    772..826     +  CDS            lacI (fragment): lac repressor; lacI; The lac repressor binds to the lac operator to inhibit transcription in E. coli. This inhibition can be relieved by adding lactose or isopropyl-β-D-thiogalactopyranoside (IPTG).
    832..925     +  rep_origin     SV40 ori (fragment): SV40 origin of replication
    950..987     +  CDS            lacI (fragment): lac repressor; lacI; The lac repressor binds to the lac operator to inhibit transcription in E. coli. This inhibition can be relieved by adding lactose or isopropyl-β-D-thiogalactopyranoside (IPTG).
   1000..1021    +  protein_bind   CAP binding site: CAP binding activates transcription in the presence of cAMP. E. coli catabolite activator protein
   1036..1066    +  promoter       lac promoter: promoter for the E. coli lac operon
   1074..1090    +  protein_bind   lac operator: The lac repressor binds to the lac operator to inhibit transcription in E. coli. This inhibition can be relieved by adding lactose or isopropyl-β-D-thiogalactopyranoside (IPTG). lac repressor encoded by lacI
   1124..1207    +  polyA_signal   SV40 poly(A) signal (fragment): SV40 polyadenylation signal
   1374..1703    +  CDS            nef (fragment): NEF_HV1BR - Experimental evidence at protein level: Swiss-Prot protein existence level 1. Extracellular Nef protein targets CD4(+) T-lymphocytes for apoptosis by interacting with CXCR4 surface receptors (PubMed:14990729). From Human immunodeficiency virus type 1 group M subtype B (isolate BRU/LAI) (HIV-1).
   1751..2008    +  LTR            5' LTR (truncated): truncated 5' long terminal repeat (LTR) from HIV-1
   2055..2180    +  misc_feature   HIV-1 Ψ: packaging signal of human immunodeficiency virus type 1
   2164..2502    +  CDS            HIV-1 gag (fragment): gag protein from human immunodeficiency virus 1; gag
   2677..2910    +  misc_feature   RRE: The Rev response element (RRE) of HIV-1 allows for Rev-dependent mRNA export from the nucleus to the cytoplasm.
   3287..3387    +  CDS            Rev (fragment): human immunodeficiency virus 1 (HIV-1) Rev protein; rev; enhances nuclear export of unspliced and incompletely spliced viral mRNAs
   3436..3553    +  misc_feature   cPPT/CTS: central polypurine tract and central termination sequence of HIV-1
   3605..3908    +  enhancer       CMV enhancer: human cytomegalovirus immediate early enhancer
   3909..4112    +  promoter       CMV promoter: human cytomegalovirus (CMV) immediate early promoter
   4215..4922    +  CDS            mCherry: mCherry is a basic (constitutively fluorescent) red fluorescent protein published in 2004, derived from Discosoma sp.. It is reported to be a very rapidly-maturing monomer with low acid sensitivity.
   4948..4965    +  protein_bind   attB1 (fragment): mutant version of attB; core recombination site for the Gateway® BP reaction BP Clonase™
   4971..5618    +  CDS            RAB11A: RB11A_HUMAN - Also known as RAB11. Experimental evidence at protein level: Swiss-Prot protein existence level 1. The small GTPases Rab are key regulators of intracellular membrane trafficking, from the formation of transport vesicles to their fusion with membranes. Rabs cycle between an inactive GDP-bound form and an active GTP-bound form that is able to recruit to membranes different set of downstream effectors directly responsible for vesicle formation, movement, tethering and fusion. The small Rab GTPase RAB11A regulates endocytic recycling. Acts as a major regulator of membrane delivery du
   5626..5643    -  protein_bind   attB2 (fragment): mutant version of attB; core recombination site for the Gateway® BP reaction BP Clonase™
   5762..6224    +  misc_feature   IRES: internal ribosome entry site (IRES) of the encephalomyocarditis virus (EMCV)
   6238..6837    +  CDS            PuroR: puromycin N-acetyltransferase; pac from Streptomyces alboniger; confers resistance to puromycin
   6854..7442    +  misc_feature   WPRE: woodchuck hepatitis virus posttranscriptional regulatory element
   7450..7515    +  CDS            nef (fragment): NEF_HV1Z2 - Experimental evidence at protein level: Swiss-Prot protein existence level 1. Extracellular Nef protein targets CD4(+) T-lymphocytes for apoptosis by interacting with CXCR4 surface receptors. From Human immunodeficiency virus type 1 group M subtype D (isolate Z2/CDC-Z34) (HIV-1).
   7517..7750    +  LTR            3' LTR (ΔU3): self-inactivating 3' long terminal repeat (LTR) from HIV-1
   7955..8059    +  promoter       AmpR promoter: bla
   8060..8920    +  CDS            AmpR: β-lactamase; bla; confers resistance to ampicillin, carbenicillin, and related antibiotics
