[The description below was written by a language model from this plasmid's Addgene catalogue record and pLannotate feature annotations shown in this document.]
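Description:
pHAGE mCherry-Rab11A Q70L is a 9,090 nt HIV-1-based lentiviral transfer plasmid for mammalian expression of human RAB11A carrying the Q70L substitution, which the record describes as a constitutively active mutation, fused to the red fluorescent protein mCherry. It is propagated in E. coli through a high-copy ColE1/pUC-type origin and selected with ampicillin via the β-lactamase (AmpR) gene. The record names a recombination-deficient strain for growth, as is usual for LTR-containing vectors.

The viral portion runs from a truncated 5' LTR through the Ψ packaging signal, a gag fragment, the Rev response element and the cPPT/CTS, and ends in a ΔU3 self-inactivating 3' LTR. These elements allow the genomic RNA to be packaged, exported in a Rev-dependent manner and integrated into target cells, while the LTR promoter is disabled after integration. The annotated fragments of nef, rev, lacI and SV40 sequences are backbone remnants rather than functional genes.

Between the LTRs, the CMV enhancer and promoter drive a single transcript. mCherry comes first, followed by an attB1 remnant, the RAB11A coding sequence and an attB2 remnant. This matches the Gateway cloning listed in the record and places the fluorescent tag at the N-terminus of the GTPase. Downstream, an EMCV IRES permits translation of puromycin N-acetyltransferase from the same mRNA, so transduced cells can be selected with puromycin. A WPRE enhances transcript expression.

RAB11A regulates endocytic recycling, so the construct is suited to generating stable or transiently expressing cell lines. In these, a GTP-locked, fluorescently labelled Rab11A can be imaged or used to perturb recycling-endosome trafficking.
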