Addgene plasmid #228038: pHAGE mCherry-Rab11A Q70L
Purpose: Mammalian lentiviral expression of mCherry-labeled Rab11 Q70L (constitutively active mutation).
Depositing lab: Wade Harper. Depositing organization: Harvard Medical School.
Backbone
  Vector backbone: pHAGE mCherry
  Vector type: Mammalian Expression, Lentiviral
Growth in bacteria
  Bacterial resistance: Ampicillin, 100 μg/mL
  Growth temperature: 30°C
  Growth strain: NEB Stable
  Copy number: High Copy
Gene/Insert
  Gene/Insert name: Rab11A
  Species: H. sapiens (human)
  Mutation: Q70L
  Entrez Gene: RAB11A (a.k.a. YL8)
  Cloning method: Gateway Cloning
Terms and licenses: Academic/Nonprofit Terms; Industry Terms: Not Available to Industry
How to cite: pHAGE mCherry-Rab11A Q70L was a gift from Wade Harper (Addgene plasmid # 228038 ; http://n2t.net/addgene:228038 ; RRID:Addgene_228038)
