>Addgene plasmid #228038 | pHAGE mCherry-Rab11A Q70L | depositor partial sequence | sequence record 447468 | RAB11A[Q70L]-STOP
ATGGGCACCCGCGACGACGAGTACGACTACCTCTTTAAAGTTGTCCTTATTGGAGATTCTGGTGTTGGAA
AGAGTAATCTCCTGTCTCGATTTACTCGAAATGAGTTTAATCTGGAAAGCAAGAGCACCATTGGAGTAGA
GTTTGCAACAAGAAGCATCCAGGTTGATGGAAAAACAATAAAGGCACAGATATGGGACACAGCAGGGCTG
GAGCGATATCGAGCTATAACATCAGCATATTATCGTGGAGCTGTAGGTGCCTTATTGGTTTATGACATTG
CTAAACATCTCACATATGAAAATGTAGAGCGATGGCTGAAAGAACTGAGAGATCATGCTGATAGTAACAT
TGTTATCATGCTTGTGGGCAATAAGAGTGATCTACGTCATCTCAGGGCAGTTCCTACAGATGAAGCAAGA
GCTTTTGCAGAAAAGAATGGTTTGTCATTCATTGAAACTTCGGCCCTAGACTCTACAAATGTAGAAGCTG
CTTTTCAGACAATTTTAACAGAGATTTACCGCATTGTTTCTCAGAAGCAAATGTCAGACAGACGCGAAAA
TGACATGTCTCCAAGCAACAATGTGGTTCCTATTCATGTTCCACCAACCACTGAAAACAAGCCAAAGGTG
CAGTGCTGTCAGAACATCTAA
